Addgene plasmid #39407: TAL2049
Depositing lab: Keith Joung. Depositing organization: Massachusetts General Hospital. Publication: FLASH assembly of TALENs for high-throughput genome editing. Reyon D, Tsai SQ, Khayter C, Foden JA, Sander JD, Joung JK. Nat Biotechnol. 2012 Apr 8. doi: 10.1038/nbt.2170. PubMed 22484455.
Backbone
  Vector backbone: JDS74
  Backbone manufacturer: Joung lab (Addgene Plasmid # 32288)
  Backbone size w/o insert (bp): 6447
  Vector type: Mammalian Expression ; T7
Growth in bacteria
  Bacterial resistance: Ampicillin, 100 μg/mL
  Growth temperature: 37°C
  Growth strain: XL1 Blue
  Copy number: High Copy
Gene/Insert
  Gene/Insert name: eGFP-TALEN-25-Right
  Species: H. sapiens (human)
  Insert size (bp): 1334
  Promoter: CMV
  Tag / fusion protein: 3X Flag (N terminal on backbone); WT FOKI (C terminal on backbone)
  Cloning method: Restriction Enzyme; 5′ cloning site BsmBI (destroyed during cloning); 3′ cloning site BsmBI (destroyed during cloning)
  Sequencing primers: 5′ CMV-F
Terms and licenses: Academic/Nonprofit Terms; Industry Terms: Not Available to Industry
Depositor comments: Target binding site: TCGGCGAGCTGCACG To reduce the chance of recombination in this plasmid, do not grow in liquid culture for more than 12-14 hours. It is strongly recommended that users perform a diagnostic digest to verify this plasmid prior to use. For example, a double digest of the plasmid with BamHI and KpnI should result in two bands at 2kb and 5.8kb
How to cite: TAL2049 was a gift from Keith Joung (Addgene plasmid # 39407 ; http://n2t.net/addgene:39407 ; RRID:Addgene_39407)
