[The description below was written by a language model from this plasmid's Addgene catalogue record.]
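Description:
TAL2049 is a mammalian expression plasmid encoding one half of a TALEN pair, designated eGFP-TALEN-25-Right, built on the JDS74 backbone (about 6.4 kb without insert). It is maintained in E. coli as a high-copy plasmid under ampicillin selection. The record does not include a feature table, so details such as the origin of replication and polyadenylation signal are not stated. The vector type is listed as mammalian expression with T7, which suggests that a T7 promoter is also present and could be used for in vitro transcription. The promoter listed for the insert is CMV.

The insert of roughly 1.3 kb is an array of TAL effector repeats assembled by the FLASH method. It was cloned into the backbone through BsmBI sites, which were destroyed in the process. The backbone supplies the flanking parts of the nuclease: an N-terminal 3X Flag tag for detection and a C-terminal wild-type FokI cleavage domain. The expressed protein is therefore a complete TALEN monomer whose DNA-binding specificity comes from the inserted repeats. The depositor records a specific target binding site, and the construct name indicates that this site lies in the eGFP coding sequence, although the species field lists human. FokI cuts only as a dimer, so this "Right" monomer is meant to be co-expressed with a matching "Left" TALEN that binds the opposite half-site. Together they introduce a double-strand break between the two sites, for example in eGFP reporter disruption assays of nuclease activity. The depositor notes that the repetitive TAL array is prone to recombination and recommends verifying the plasmid's integrity before use.
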