>Addgene plasmid #39407 | TAL2049 | depositor partial sequence | sequence record 49709 | TAL2049 sequence 1334 bps
GAACCTGACCCCAGACCAGGTAGTCGCAATCGCGTCACATGACGGGGGAAAGCAAGCCCTGGAAACCGTG
CAAAGGTTGTTGCCGGTCCTTTGTCAAGACCACGGCCTTACACCGGAGCAAGTCGTGGCCATTGCAAATA
ATAACGGTGGCAAACAGGCTCTTGAGACGGTTCAGAGACTTCTCCCAGTTCTCTGTCAAGCCCACGGGCT
GACTCCCGATCAAGTTGTAGCGATTGCGAATAACAATGGAGGGAAACAAGCATTGGAGACTGTCCAACGG
CTCCTTCCCGTGTTGTGTCAAGCCCACGGTTTGACGCCTGCACAAGTGGTCGCCATCGCCAGCCATGATG
GCGGTAAGCAGGCGCTGGAAACAGTACAGCGCCTGCTGCCTGTACTGTGCCAGGATCATGGACTGACCCC
AGACCAGGTAGTCGCAATCGCGAACAATAATGGGGGAAAGCAAGCCCTGGAAACCGTGCAAAGGTTGTTG
CCGGTCCTTTGTCAAGACCACGGCCTTACACCGGAGCAAGTCGTGGCCATTGCAAGCAACATCGGTGGCA
AACAGGCTCTTGAGACGGTTCAGAGACTTCTCCCAGTTCTCTGTCAAGCCCACGGGCTGACTCCCGATCA
AGTTGTAGCGATTGCGAATAACAATGGAGGGAAACAAGCATTGGAGACTGTCCAACGGCTCCTTCCCGTG
TTGTGTCAAGCCCACGGTTTGACGCCTGCACAAGTGGTCGCCATCGCCAGCCATGATGGCGGTAAGCAGG
CGCTGGAAACAGTACAGCGCCTGCTGCCTGTACTGTGCCAGGATCATGGACTGACCCCAGACCAGGTAGT
CGCAATCGCGTCAAACGGAGGGGGAAAGCAAGCCCTGGAAACCGTGCAAAGGTTGTTGCCGGTCCTTTGT
CAAGACCACGGCCTTACACCGGAGCAAGTCGTGGCCATTGCAAATAATAACGGTGGCAAACAGGCTCTTG
AGACGGTTCAGAGACTTCTCCCAGTTCTCTGTCAAGCCCACGGGCTGACTCCCGATCAAGTTGTAGCGAT
TGCGTCGCATGACGGAGGGAAACAAGCATTGGAGACTGTCCAACGGCTCCTTCCCGTGTTGTGTCAAGCC
CACGGTTTGACGCCTGCACAAGTGGTCGCCATCGCCTCCAATATTGGCGGTAAGCAGGCGCTGGAAACAG
TACAGCGCCTGCTGCCTGTACTGTGCCAGGATCATGGACTGACCCCAGACCAGGTAGTCGCAATCGCGTC
ACATGACGGGGGAAAGCAAGCCCTGGAAACCGTGCAAAGGTTGTTGCCGGTCCTTTGTCAAGACCACGGC
CTGA
