>Addgene plasmid #39407 | TAL2049 | addgene partial sequence | sequence record 52635 | JDS-TALEN-F
TGTGGCGGGTGAGCTTAGGGGGCCTCCGCTCCAGCTCGACACCGGGCAGCTGCTGAAGATCGCGAAGAGA
GGGGGAGTAACAGCGGTAGAGGCAGTGCACGCCTGGCGCAATGCGCTCACCGGGGCCCCCTTGAACCTGA
CCCCAGACCAGGTAGTCGCAATCGCGTCACATGACGGGGGAAAGCAAGCCCTGGAAACCGTGCAAAGGTT
GTTGCCGGTCCTTTGTCAAGACCACGGCCTTACACCGGAGCAAGTCGTGGCCATTGCAAATAATAACGGT
GGCAAACAGGCTCTTGAGACGGTTCAGAGACTTCTCCCAGTTCTCTGTCAAGCCCACGGGCTGACTCCCG
ATCAAGTTGTAGCGATTGCGAATAACAATGGAGGGAAACAAGCATTGGAGACTGTCCAACGGCTCCTTCC
CGTGTTGTGTCAAGCCCACGGTTTGACGCCTGCACAAGTGGTCGCCATCGCCAGCCATGATGGCGGTAAG
CAGGCGCTGGAAACAGTACAGCGCCTGCTGCCTGTACTGTGCCAGGATCATGGACTGACCCCAGACCAGG
TAGTCGCAATCGCGAACAATAATGGGGGAAAGCAAGCCCTGGAAACCGTGCAAAGGTTGTTGCCGGTCCT
TTGTCAAGACCACGGCCTTACACCGGAGCAAGTCGTGGCCATTGCAAGCAACATCGGTGGCAAACAGGCT
CTTGAGACGGTTCAGAGACTTCTCCCAGTTCTCTGTCAAGCCCACGGGCTGACTCCCGATCAAGTTGTAG
CGATTGCGAATAACAATGGAGGGAAACAAGCATTGGAGACTGTCCAACGGCTCCTTCCCGTGTTGTGTCA
AGCCCACGGTTTGACGCCTGCACAAGTGGTCGCCATCGCCAGCCATGATGGC
